Addgene plasmid #105366: pJOG026
Purpose: Synthetic biology
Depositing lab: Johannes Stuttmann. Depositing organization: Martin-Luther-Universitaet Halle-Wittenberg. Publication: Peripheral infrastructure vectors and an extended set of plant parts for the Modular Cloning system. Gantner J, Ordon J, Ilse T, Kretschmer C, Gruetzner R, Lofke C, Dagdas Y, Burstenbinder K, Marillonnet S, Stuttmann J. PLoS One. 2018 May 30;13(5):e0197185. doi: 10.1371/journal.pone.0197185. eCollection 2018. PubMed 29847550.
Backbone
  Vector backbone: pICH41295 (Engler et al., 2014)
  Vector type: Synthetic Biology
Growth in bacteria
  Bacterial resistance: Spectinomycin, 50 μg/mL
  Growth temperature: 37°C
  Growth strain: DH5alpha
  Copy number: High Copy
Gene/Insert
  Gene/Insert name: promotor PAD4 (At3g52430)
  Species: A. thaliana (mustard weed)
  Mutation: BsaI/ BpiI restriction sites removed
  Cloning method: Restriction Enzyme; 5′ cloning site BpiI (destroyed during cloning); 3′ cloning site BpiI (destroyed during cloning)
  Sequencing primers: 5′ CTTTGAGTGAGCTGATACCG; 3′ GGGTTCCGCGCACATTTC
Terms and licenses: Academic/Nonprofit Terms; Industry Terms: Not Available to Industry
How to cite: pJOG026 was a gift from Johannes Stuttmann (Addgene plasmid # 105366 ; http://n2t.net/addgene:105366 ; RRID:Addgene_105366)
