[The description below was written by a language model from this plasmid's Addgene catalogue record and pLannotate feature annotations shown in this document.]
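Description:
pJOG026 is a Modular Cloning (MoClo) level 0 part plasmid for plant synthetic biology, built in the pICH41295 backbone and carrying the promoter of the Arabidopsis thaliana PAD4 gene (At3g52430). The promoter fragment has been "domesticated", meaning that internal BsaI and BpiI recognition sites were removed so that the part is compatible with Golden Gate assembly using these type IIS enzymes. It was inserted through BpiI sites that were destroyed during cloning, as is usual for this system. Level 0 modules of this type are normally released with BsaI for assembly into transcription units, although the record does not describe the flanking sites or overhangs.

The plasmid is a small (about 3.5 kb) high-copy E. coli vector. The annotated features are all backbone elements: a ColE1/pUC-type origin of replication and an aadA gene conferring spectinomycin (and streptomycin) resistance, preceded by a bla-type AmpR promoter. Short fragments annotated as an integrase, a gentamicin acetyltransferase and lacI are most likely non-functional remnants of the integron-derived resistance cassette and of the original lacZ-type cloning region. The automated annotation does not mark the PAD4 promoter itself. It presumably lies in the unannotated region downstream of the origin, but its exact length and boundaries are not stated.

The plasmid contains no plant selection marker, T-DNA borders, coding sequence or terminator, so it is a building block rather than an expression vector. Its evident use is to supply PAD4 regulatory sequence for multi-part plant constructs, for instance to drive a gene of interest under this native promoter.
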