Features (pLannotate 1.2.2; 6 found; start..end, strand, type, name):
    110..214     +  promoter       AmpR promoter: bla
    205..285     -  CDS            int (fragment): INT2_ECOLX - Protein inferred from homology: Swiss-Prot protein existence level 3. Putative integrase believed to be involved in the insertion of antibiotic resistance genes into plasmids and transposons. From Escherichia coli.
    373..429     +  CDS            GmR (fragment): gentamycin acetyltransferase; aacC1; confers resistance to gentamycin
    436..1224    +  CDS            aadA: S3AD_ECOLX - Experimental evidence at protein level: Swiss-Prot protein existence level 1. Mediates bacterial resistance to the antibiotics streptomycin and spectinomycin. From Escherichia coli.
   1398..1986    +  rep_origin     ori: high-copy-number ColE1/pMB1/pBR322/pUC origin of replication
   2169..2218    +  CDS            lacI (fragment): lac repressor; lacI; The lac repressor binds to the lac operator to inhibit transcription in E. coli. This inhibition can be relieved by adding lactose or isopropyl-β-D-thiogalactopyranoside (IPTG).
>Addgene plasmid #105366 | pJOG026 | addgene full sequence | sequence record 206364 | Addgene NGS Result
GTGGCTCTTCAGTGGACGAAAGGGCCTCGTGATACGCCTATTTTTATAGGTTAATGTCATGATAATAATG
GTTTCTTAGACGTCAGGTGGCACTTTTCGGGGAAATGTGCGCGGAACCCCTATTTGTTTATTTTTCTAAA
TACATTCAAATATGTATCCGCTCATGAGACAATAACCCTGATAAATGCTTCAATAATATTGAAAAAGGAA
GAGTATGCGCTCACGCAACTGGTCCAGAACCTTGACCGAACGCAGCGGTGGTAACGGCGCAGTGGCGGTT
TTCATGGCTTGTTATGACTGTTTTTTTTTGGGGTACAGTCTATGCCTCGGGCATCCAAGCAGCAAGCGCG
TTACGCCGTGGGTCGATGTTTGATGTTATGGAGCAGCAACGATGTTACGCAGCAGGGCAGTCGCCCTAAA
ACAAAGTTAAACATCATGAGGGAAGCGGTGATCGCCGAAGTATCGACTCAACTATCAGAGGTAGTTGGCG
TCATCGAGCGCCATCTCGAACCGACGTTGCTGGCCGTACATTTGTACGGCTCCGCAGTGGATGGCGGCCT
GAAGCCACACAGCGATATTGATTTGCTGGTTACGGTGACCGTAAGGCTTGATGAAACAACGCGGCGAGCT
TTGATCAACGACCTTTTGGAAACTTCGGCTTCCCCTGGAGAGAGCGAGATTCTCCGCGCTGTAGAAGTCA
CCATTGTTGTGCACGACGACATCATTCCGTGGCGTTATCCAGCTAAGCGCGAACTGCAATTTGGAGAATG
GCAGCGCAATGACATTCTTGCAGGTATCTTCGAGCCAGCCACGATCGACATTGATCTGGCTATCTTGCTG
ACAAAAGCAAGAGAACATAGCGTTGCCTTGGTAGGTCCAGCGGCGGAGGAACTCTTTGATCCGGTTCCTG
AACAGGATCTATTTGAGGCGCTAAATGAAACCTTAACGCTATGGAACTCGCCGCCCGACTGGGCTGGCGA
TGAGCGAAATGTAGTGCTTACGTTGTCCCGCATTTGGTACAGCGCAGTAACCGGCAAAATCGCGCCGAAG
GATGTCGCTGCCGACTGGGCAATGGAGCGCCTGCCGGCCCAGTATCAGCCCGTCATACTTGAAGCTAGAC
AGGCTTATCTTGGACAAGAAGAAGATCGCTTGGCCTCGCGCGCAGATCAGTTGGAAGAATTTGTCCATTA
CGTAAAAGGCGAGATCACCAAGGTAGTCGGCAAATAACTGTCAGACCAAGTTTACTCATATATACTTTAG
ATTGATTTAAAACTTCATTTTTAATTTAAAAGGATCTAGGTGAAGATCCTTTTTGATAATCTCATGACCA
AAATCCCTTAACGTGAGTTTTCGTTCCACTGAGCGTCAGACCCCGTAGAAAAGATCAAAGGATCTTCTTG
AGATCCTTTTTTTCTGCGCGTAATCTGCTGCTTGCAAACAAAAAAACCACCGCTACCAGCGGTGGTTTGT
TTGCCGGATCAAGAGCTACCAACTCTTTTTCCGAAGGTAACTGGCTTCAGCAGAGCGCAGATACCAAATA
CTGTTCTTCTAGTGTAGCCGTAGTTAGGCCACCACTTCAAGAACTCTGTAGCACCGCCTACATACCTCGC
TCTGCTAATCCTGTTACCAGTGGCTGCTGCCAGTGGCGATAAGTCGTGTCTTACCGGGTTGGACTCAAGA
CGATAGTTACCGGATAAGGCGCAGCGGTCGGGCTGAACGGGGGGTTCGTGCACACAGCCCAGCTTGGAGC
GAACGACCTACACCGAACTGAGATACCTACAGCGTGAGCTATGAGAAAGCGCCACGCTTCCCGAAGGGAG
AAAGGCGGACAGGTATCCGGTAAGCGGCAGGGTCGGAACAGGAGAGCGCACGAGGGAGCTTCCAGGGGGA
AACGCCTGGTATCTTTATAGTCCTGTCGGGTTTCGCCACCTCTGACTTGAGCGTCGATTTTTGTGATGCT
CGTCAGGGGGGCGGAGCCTATGGAAAAACGCCAGCAACGCGGCCTTTTTACGGTTCCTGGCCTTTTGCTG
GCCTTTTGCTCACATGTTCTTTCCTGCGTTATCCCCTGATTCTGTGGATAACCGTATTACCGCCTTTGAG
TGAGCTGATACCGCTCGCCGCAGCCGAACGACCGAGCGCAGCGAGTCAGTGAGCGAGGAAGCGGAAGAGC
GCCCAATACGCAAACCGCCTCTCCCCGCGCGTTGGCCGATTCATTAATCACTCTGTGGTCTCAGGAGAGC
AATTACAAGATTGCTTTATAGATAAAGCAGATTAGCTAAATAAGTATAGGGAGACGATAACATGTGGTGA
TACAAAGATGTGTCAGATTGATTGTTTAACATCATTTAGTTGAGAAAACTTTGGACGACGACTGACTTCA
TCATATGAGAAAACACCAAGAAAATGTACTACTAGTCTCTAATGGAGAGACTTGGTTATAGAAGTTCATT
GTTTAATTTGAATATTTACTCCAATTCAGGAAAATATCAAAACCAGAAAATTACATGAAAATTACTATAG
ATGGTAGCTTTGCAATGATTATTGTCCGGTTGGATAGTTTCATTGACATTTAGGATTCAGATTATCTCTT
TTATCATTATCAGTTTGTTAAGGCAAGAGTTTTCTAATACATGCTTAAGTCCTAATCATCAGATATTTCT
TCTTCAAACCTTTTTTGTTTTGTTTTGATAATTTGCCCCATTTTGTACTCTAGGTTTTTCCACAAAGATC
CCAAACAGAGATTAAAAGATGACAATGGCATGGACCTTTCAATGCTTTGTTTTTTTGTTAAATTAGATAT
AAACCTTTCCAAACAGTAAATTATCAAATTCATTAACAAGTATCTATATCTCTCTAGTAGAGGTAGACCA
CAACTTAAAAATCTCCTCAAGTCATGGTGGGTCTAACTTGTAGGACTTATATGGGCCAAATTGTATAACT
ATATCATGTTAAGCTGAAACTGAAAGTAATTGGTTCCTTTTAAAAGCTTAGCCAAAAAAACTTCAAAATG
TCTGAGTCAAATGTAGGTTGATTTCTCTGCAATTTCCATGAAAGATAGATAGATAAACTCTTACCAAAGT
TTCTGCATATCAAAAGTTGTCAATTTATGCTCAAGTCTAAACCATTCCGATTACATAGGATCACATGCTT
TGATTCGCATTTTCTTCTACTATATATTTACATATTTTTTTGTCCTCTACACACAATGATTAAAAAATGA
GAATGGACCTACCTTTCACAGCATTTCTTTATTATTATTTTATAAAACCAGTACAATTTTACTAAATTAT
GATGTTAAAGTAAGAGACTTTGAAGAGGACGACTTAGCAAAGACCAAAACCAAGAAATTACATAGGAACA
AGCCAAGAAGATACATAGATAATTTCTTTTTGCTTGTAATATATTTACAACTTCATAAACATCATCGTTC
TGCAACTCTCTACTCGATATCCAATAATGTGAGACCACGAA
